Addgene plasmid #163314: p8115 LentiCRISPR v2 sgPTPN14-3
Purpose: Expresses Cas9 and a human PTPN14-targeting control guide RNA
Depositing lab: Elizabeth White. Depositing organization: University of Pennsylvania. Publication: PTPN14 degradation by high-risk human papillomavirus E7 limits keratinocyte differentiation and contributes to HPV-mediated oncogenesis. Hatterschide J, Bohidar AE, Grace M, Nulton TJ, Kim HW, Windle B, Morgan IM, Munger K, White EA. Proc Natl Acad Sci U S A. 2019 Apr 2;116(14):7033-7042. doi: 10.1073/pnas.1819534116. Epub 2019 Mar 20. PubMed 30894485.
Backbone
  Vector backbone: LentiCRISPR v2
  Vector type: Lentiviral, CRISPR
  Selectable markers: Puromycin
Growth in bacteria
  Bacterial resistance: Ampicillin, 100 μg/mL
  Growth temperature: 37°C
  Growth strain: NEB Stable
  Copy number: High Copy
Gene/Insert
  Gene/Insert name: sgPTPN14-3
  gRNA/shRNA sequence: CCACACTGGACGTGAACGGG
  Species: Synthetic
  Promoter: U6
  Cloning method: Restriction Enzyme; 5′ cloning site Unknown (unknown if destroyed)
  Sequencing primers: 5′ Human U6.F
Terms and licenses: Academic/Nonprofit Terms; Industry Terms: Not Available to Industry
How to cite: p8115 LentiCRISPR v2 sgPTPN14-3 was a gift from Elizabeth White (Addgene plasmid # 163314 ; http://n2t.net/addgene:163314 ; RRID:Addgene_163314)
