[The description below was written by a language model from this plasmid's Addgene catalogue record and pLannotate feature annotations shown in this document.]
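Description:
p8115 LentiCRISPR v2 sgPTPN14-3 is a 13 kb all-in-one lentiviral CRISPR plasmid built on the LentiCRISPR v2 backbone, designed to deliver both Streptococcus pyogenes Cas9 and a single guide RNA directed against human PTPN14. In bacteria it is maintained as a high-copy plasmid through a ColE1/pUC-type origin and selected with ampicillin via the β-lactamase gene. An f1 origin is also present, along with an SV40/EM7-driven bleomycin/Zeocin resistance cassette located outside the viral transfer region.

The transfer cassette follows a third-generation, self-inactivating layout. A CMV enhancer/promoter replaces the U3 region of a truncated HIV-1 5' LTR to drive genomic RNA production in packaging cells. It is followed by the Ψ packaging signal with a partial gag sequence, the Rev response element for nuclear export, and the cPPT/CTS. The cassette ends in a ΔU3 3' LTR that disables LTR promoter activity after integration. Within it, a human U6 RNA polymerase III promoter transcribes the PTPN14-specific spacer fused to the S. pyogenes gRNA scaffold. An EF-1α core promoter drives the Cas9 coding sequence, followed by the puromycin N-acetyltransferase gene, and a WPRE enhances transcript expression. The feature table does not annotate the element linking Cas9 and the puromycin marker, nor any epitope tags or nuclear localisation signals.

After packaging into lentiviral particles and transduction, puromycin selects cells carrying the integrated cassette, in which Cas9 is guided to cut the PTPN14 locus for gene disruption. The name marks it as the third of a set of PTPN14 guides. The associated publication concerns PTPN14 degradation by high-risk human papillomavirus E7 and its effect on keratinocyte differentiation.
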