Features (pLannotate 1.2.2; 33 found; start..end, strand, type, name):
     31..83      -  misc_feature   bom (fragment): basis of mobility region from pBR322
    238..617     +  enhancer       CMV enhancer: human cytomegalovirus immediate early enhancer
    618..817     +  promoter       CMV promoter: human cytomegalovirus (CMV) immediate early promoter
    835..1015    +  LTR            5' LTR (truncated): truncated 5' long terminal repeat (LTR) from HIV-1
   1062..1187    +  misc_feature   HIV-1 Ψ: packaging signal of human immunodeficiency virus type 1
   1171..1534    +  CDS            HIV-1 gag (fragment): gag protein from human immunodeficiency virus 1; gag
   1680..1913    +  misc_feature   RRE: The Rev response element (RRE) of HIV-1 allows for Rev-dependent mRNA export from the nucleus to the cytoplasm.
   2290..2390    +  CDS            Rev (fragment): human immunodeficiency virus 1 (HIV-1) Rev protein; rev; enhances nuclear export of unspliced and incompletely spliced viral mRNAs
   2440..2557    +  misc_feature   cPPT/CTS: central polypurine tract and central termination sequence of HIV-1
   2608..2848    +  promoter       U6 promoter: RNA polymerase III promoter for human U6 snRNA
   2878..2953    +  misc_RNA       gRNA scaffold: guide RNA scaffold for the Streptococcus pyogenes CRISPR/Cas9 system
   2971..2989    +  CDS            small t antigen (fragment): SV40 (simian virus 40) small t antigen
   3015..3226    +  promoter       EF-1α core promoter: core promoter for human elongation factor EF-1α
   3251..7354    +  CDS            Cas9: Cas9 (Csn1) endonuclease from the Streptococcus pyogenes Type II CRISPR/Cas system generates RNA-guided double strand breaks in DNA
   7492..8089    +  CDS            PuroR (fragment): puromycin N-acetyltransferase; pac from Streptomyces; confers resistance to puromycin
   8105..8693    +  misc_feature   WPRE: woodchuck hepatitis virus posttranscriptional regulatory element
   8744..8763    +  misc_feature   cPPT/CTS (fragment): central polypurine tract and central termination sequence of HIV-1
   8765..8998    +  LTR            3' LTR (ΔU3): self-inactivating 3' long terminal repeat (LTR) from HIV-1
   9030..9254    +  polyA_signal   bGH poly(A) signal: bovine growth hormone polyadenylation signal
   9258..9279    +  promoter       SV40 promoter (fragment): SV40 enhancer and early promoter
   9300..9728    +  rep_origin     f1 ori (sequence partly withheld): f1 bacteriophage origin of replication; arrow indicates direction of (+) strand synthesis
   9742..10071   +  promoter       SV40 promoter: SV40 enhancer and early promoter
  10119..10166   +  promoter       EM7 promoter: synthetic bacterial promoter&nbsp
  10185..10559   +  CDS            BleoR: antibiotic-binding protein; Sh ble from Streptoalloteichus hindustanus; confers resistance to bleomycin, phleomycin, and Zeocin™
  10569..10694   +  CDS            ble (fragment): BLE_KLEPN - Experimental evidence at protein level: Swiss-Prot protein existence level 1. Binding protein with a strong affinity to the bleomycin family of antibiotics. Binds to CL990; an antimitotic-antibiotic compound. From Klebsiella pneumoniae.
  10689..10810   +  polyA_signal   SV40 poly(A) signal: SV40 polyadenylation signal
  10881..10903   -  protein_bind   lac operator (fragment): The lac repressor binds to the lac operator to inhibit transcription in E. coli. This inhibition can be relieved by adding lactose or isopropyl-β-D-thiogalactopyranoside (IPTG). lac repressor encoded by lacI
  10907..10937   -  promoter       lac promoter: promoter for the E. coli lac operon
  10952..10973   -  protein_bind   CAP binding site: CAP binding activates transcription in the presence of cAMP. E. coli catabolite activator protein
  10986..11078   -  CDS            lacI (fragment): lac repressor; lacI; The lac repressor binds to the lac operator to inhibit transcription in E. coli. This inhibition can be relieved by adding lactose or isopropyl-β-D-thiogalactopyranoside (IPTG).
  11261..11849   -  rep_origin     ori: high-copy-number ColE1/pMB1/pBR322/pUC origin of replication
  12020..12880   -  CDS            AmpR: β-lactamase; bla; confers resistance to ampicillin, carbenicillin, and related antibiotics
  12881..12985   -  promoter       AmpR promoter: bla
>Addgene plasmid #163314 | p8115 LentiCRISPR v2 sgPTPN14-3 | addgene full sequence | sequence record 321433 | Addgene NGS Result
GTCGACGGATCGGGAGATCTCCCGATCCCCTATGGTGCACTCTCAGTACAATCTGCTCTGATGCCGCATA
GTTAAGCCAGTATCTGCTCCCTGCTTGTGTGTTGGAGGTCGCTGAGTAGTGCGCGAGCAAAATTTAAGCT
ACAACAAGGCAAGGCTTGACCGACAATTGCATGAAGAATCTGCTTAGGGTTAGGCGTTTTGCGCTGCTTC
GCGATGTACGGGCCAGATATACGCGTTGACATTGATTATTGACTAGTTATTAATAGTAATCAATTACGGG
GTCATTAGTTCATAGCCCATATATGGAGTTCCGCGTTACATAACTTACGGTAAATGGCCCGCCTGGCTGA
CCGCCCAACGACCCCCGCCCATTGACGTCAATAATGACGTATGTTCCCATAGTAACGCCAATAGGGACTT
TCCATTGACGTCAATGGGTGGAGTATTTACGGTAAACTGCCCACTTGGCAGTACATCAAGTGTATCATAT
GCCAAGTACGCCCCCTATTGACGTCAATGACGGTAAATGGCCCGCCTGGCATTATGCCCAGTACATGACC
TTATGGGACTTTCCTACTTGGCAGTACATCTACGTATTAGTCATCGCTATTACCATGGTGATGCGGTTTT
GGCAGTACATCAATGGGCGTGGATAGCGGTTTGACTCACGGGGATTTCCAAGTCTCCACCCCATTGACGT
CAATGGGAGTTTGTTTTGGCACCAAAATCAACGGGACTTTCCAAAATGTCGTAACAACTCCGCCCCATTG
ACGCAAATGGGCGGTAGGCGTGTACGGTGGGAGGTCTATATAAGCAGCGCGTTTTGCCTGTACTGGGTCT
CTCTGGTTAGACCAGATCTGAGCCTGGGAGCTCTCTGGCTAACTAGGGAACCCACTGCTTAAGCCTCAAT
AAAGCTTGCCTTGAGTGCTTCAAGTAGTGTGTGCCCGTCTGTTGTGTGACTCTGGTAACTAGAGATCCCT
CAGACCCTTTTAGTCAGTGTGGAAAATCTCTAGCAGTGGCGCCCGAACAGGGACTTGAAAGCGAAAGGGA
AACCAGAGGAGCTCTCTCGACGCAGGACTCGGCTTGCTGAAGCGCGCACGGCAAGAGGCGAGGGGCGGCG
ACTGGTGAGTACGCCAAAAATTTTGACTAGCGGAGGCTAGAAGGAGAGAGATGGGTGCGAGAGCGTCAGT
ATTAAGCGGGGGAGAATTAGATCGCGATGGGAAAAAATTCGGTTAAGGCCAGGGGGAAAGAAAAAATATA
AATTAAAACATATAGTATGGGCAAGCAGGGAGCTAGAACGATTCGCAGTTAATCCTGGCCTGTTAGAAAC
ATCAGAAGGCTGTAGACAAATACTGGGACAGCTACAACCATCCCTTCAGACAGGATCAGAAGAACTTAGA
TCATTATATAATACAGTAGCAACCCTCTATTGTGTGCATCAAAGGATAGAGATAAAAGACACCAAGGAAG
CTTTAGACAAGATAGAGGAAGAGCAAAACAAAAGTAAGACCACCGCACAGCAAGCGGCCGCTGATCTTCA
GACCTGGAGGAGGAGATATGAGGGACAATTGGAGAAGTGAATTATATAAATATAAAGTAGTAAAAATTGA
ACCATTAGGAGTAGCACCCACCAAGGCAAAGAGAAGAGTGGTGCAGAGAGAAAAAAGAGCAGTGGGAATA
GGAGCTTTGTTCCTTGGGTTCTTGGGAGCAGCAGGAAGCACTATGGGCGCAGCGTCAATGACGCTGACGG
TACAGGCCAGACAATTATTGTCTGGTATAGTGCAGCAGCAGAACAATTTGCTGAGGGCTATTGAGGCGCA
ACAGCATCTGTTGCAACTCACAGTCTGGGGCATCAAGCAGCTCCAGGCAAGAATCCTGGCTGTGGAAAGA
TACCTAAAGGATCAACAGCTCCTGGGGATTTGGGGTTGCTCTGGAAAACTCATTTGCACCACTGCTGTGC
CTTGGAATGCTAGTTGGAGTAATAAATCTCTGGAACAGATTTGGAATCACACGACCTGGATGGAGTGGGA
CAGAGAAATTAACAATTACACAAGCTTAATACACTCCTTAATTGAAGAATCGCAAAACCAGCAAGAAAAG
AATGAACAAGAATTATTGGAATTAGATAAATGGGCAAGTTTGTGGAATTGGTTTAACATAACAAATTGGC
TGTGGTATATAAAATTATTCATAATGATAGTAGGAGGCTTGGTAGGTTTAAGAATAGTTTTTGCTGTACT
TTCTATAGTGAATAGAGTTAGGCAGGGATATTCACCATTATCGTTTCAGACCCACCTCCCAACCCCGAGG
GGACCCGACAGGCCCGAAGGAATAGAAGAAGAAGGTGGAGAGAGAGACAGAGACAGATCCATTCGATTAG
TGAACGGATCGGCACTGCGTGCGCCAATTCTGCAGACAAATGGCAGTATTCATCCACAATTTTAAAAGAA
AAGGGGGGATTGGGGGGTACAGTGCAGGGGAAAGAATAGTAGACATAATAGCAACAGACATACAAACTAA
AGAATTACAAAAACAAATTACAAAAATTCAAAATTTTCGGGTTTATTACAGGGACAGCAGAGATCCAGTT
TGGTTAATTAAGGTACCGAGGGCCTATTTCCCATGATTCCTTCATATTTGCATATACGATACAAGGCTGT
TAGAGAGATAATTAGAATTAATTTGACTGTAAACACAAAGATATTAGTACAAAATACGTGACGTAGAAAG
TAATAATTTCTTGGGTAGTTTGCAGTTTTAAAATTATGTTTTAAAATGGACTATCATATGCTTACCGTAA
CTTGAAAGTATTTCGATTTCTTGGCTTTATATATCTTGTGGAAAGGACGAAACACCGCCACACTGGACGT
GAACGGGGTTTTAGAGCTAGAAATAGCAAGTTAAAATAAGGCTAGTCCGTTATCAACTTGAAAAAGTGGC
ACCGAGTCGGTGCTTTTTTGAATTCGCTAGCTAGGTCTTGAAAGGAGTGGGAATTGGCTCCGGTGCCCGT
CAGTGGGCAGAGCGCACATCGCCCACAGTCCCCGAGAAGTTGGGGGGAGGGGTCGGCAATTGATCCGGTG
CCTAGAGAAGGTGGCGCGGGGTAAACTGGGAAAGTGATGTCGTGTACTGGCTCCGCCTTTTTCCCGAGGG
TGGGGGAGAACCGTATATAAGTGCAGTAGTCGCCGTGAACGTTCTTTTTCGCAACGGGTTTGCCGCCAGA
ACACAGGACCGGTTCTAGAGCGCTGCCACCATGGACAAGAAGTACAGCATCGGCCTGGACATCGGCACCA
ACTCTGTGGGCTGGGCCGTGATCACCGACGAGTACAAGGTGCCCAGCAAGAAATTCAAGGTGCTGGGCAA
CACCGACCGGCACAGCATCAAGAAGAACCTGATCGGAGCCCTGCTGTTCGACAGCGGCGAAACAGCCGAG
GCCACCCGGCTGAAGAGAACCGCCAGAAGAAGATACACCAGACGGAAGAACCGGATCTGCTATCTGCAAG
AGATCTTCAGCAACGAGATGGCCAAGGTGGACGACAGCTTCTTCCACAGACTGGAAGAGTCCTTCCTGGT
GGAAGAGGATAAGAAGCACGAGCGGCACCCCATCTTCGGCAACATCGTGGACGAGGTGGCCTACCACGAG
AAGTACCCCACCATCTACCACCTGAGAAAGAAACTGGTGGACAGCACCGACAAGGCCGACCTGCGGCTGA
TCTATCTGGCCCTGGCCCACATGATCAAGTTCCGGGGCCACTTCCTGATCGAGGGCGACCTGAACCCCGA
CAACAGCGACGTGGACAAGCTGTTCATCCAGCTGGTGCAGACCTACAACCAGCTGTTCGAGGAAAACCCC
ATCAACGCCAGCGGCGTGGACGCCAAGGCCATCCTGTCTGCCAGACTGAGCAAGAGCAGACGGCTGGAAA
ATCTGATCGCCCAGCTGCCCGGCGAGAAGAAGAATGGCCTGTTCGGAAACCTGATTGCCCTGAGCCTGGG
CCTGACCCCCAACTTCAAGAGCAACTTCGACCTGGCCGAGGATGCCAAACTGCAGCTGAGCAAGGACACC
TACGACGACGACCTGGACAACCTGCTGGCCCAGATCGGCGACCAGTACGCCGACCTGTTTCTGGCCGCCA
AGAACCTGTCCGACGCCATCCTGCTGAGCGACATCCTGAGAGTGAACACCGAGATCACCAAGGCCCCCCT
GAGCGCCTCTATGATCAAGAGATACGACGAGCACCACCAGGACCTGACCCTGCTGAAAGCTCTCGTGCGG
CAGCAGCTGCCTGAGAAGTACAAAGAGATTTTCTTCGACCAGAGCAAGAACGGCTACGCCGGCTACATTG
ACGGCGGAGCCAGCCAGGAAGAGTTCTACAAGTTCATCAAGCCCATCCTGGAAAAGATGGACGGCACCGA
GGAACTGCTCGTGAAGCTGAACAGAGAGGACCTGCTGCGGAAGCAGCGGACCTTCGACAACGGCAGCATC
CCCCACCAGATCCACCTGGGAGAGCTGCACGCCATTCTGCGGCGGCAGGAAGATTTTTACCCATTCCTGA
AGGACAACCGGGAAAAGATCGAGAAGATCCTGACCTTCCGCATCCCCTACTACGTGGGCCCTCTGGCCAG
GGGAAACAGCAGATTCGCCTGGATGACCAGAAAGAGCGAGGAAACCATCACCCCCTGGAACTTCGAGGAA
GTGGTGGACAAGGGCGCTTCCGCCCAGAGCTTCATCGAGCGGATGACCAACTTCGATAAGAACCTGCCCA
ACGAGAAGGTGCTGCCCAAGCACAGCCTGCTGTACGAGTACTTCACCGTGTATAACGAGCTGACCAAAGT
GAAATACGTGACCGAGGGAATGAGAAAGCCCGCCTTCCTGAGCGGCGAGCAGAAAAAGGCCATCGTGGAC
CTGCTGTTCAAGACCAACCGGAAAGTGACCGTGAAGCAGCTGAAAGAGGACTACTTCAAGAAAATCGAGT
GCTTCGACTCCGTGGAAATCTCCGGCGTGGAAGATCGGTTCAACGCCTCCCTGGGCACATACCACGATCT
GCTGAAAATTATCAAGGACAAGGACTTCCTGGACAATGAGGAAAACGAGGACATTCTGGAAGATATCGTG
CTGACCCTGACACTGTTTGAGGACAGAGAGATGATCGAGGAACGGCTGAAAACCTATGCCCACCTGTTCG
ACGACAAAGTGATGAAGCAGCTGAAGCGGCGGAGATACACCGGCTGGGGCAGGCTGAGCCGGAAGCTGAT
CAACGGCATCCGGGACAAGCAGTCCGGCAAGACAATCCTGGATTTCCTGAAGTCCGACGGCTTCGCCAAC
AGAAACTTCATGCAGCTGATCCACGACGACAGCCTGACCTTTAAAGAGGACATCCAGAAAGCCCAGGTGT
CCGGCCAGGGCGATAGCCTGCACGAGCACATTGCCAATCTGGCCGGCAGCCCCGCCATTAAGAAGGGCAT
CCTGCAGACAGTGAAGGTGGTGGACGAGCTCGTGAAAGTGATGGGCCGGCACAAGCCCGAGAACATCGTG
ATCGAAATGGCCAGAGAGAACCAGACCACCCAGAAGGGACAGAAGAACAGCCGCGAGAGAATGAAGCGGA
TCGAAGAGGGCATCAAAGAGCTGGGCAGCCAGATCCTGAAAGAACACCCCGTGGAAAACACCCAGCTGCA
GAACGAGAAGCTGTACCTGTACTACCTGCAGAATGGGCGGGATATGTACGTGGACCAGGAACTGGACATC
AACCGGCTGTCCGACTACGATGTGGACCATATCGTGCCTCAGAGCTTTCTGAAGGACGACTCCATCGACA
ACAAGGTGCTGACCAGAAGCGACAAGAACCGGGGCAAGAGCGACAACGTGCCCTCCGAAGAGGTCGTGAA
GAAGATGAAGAACTACTGGCGGCAGCTGCTGAACGCCAAGCTGATTACCCAGAGAAAGTTCGACAATCTG
ACCAAGGCCGAGAGAGGCGGCCTGAGCGAACTGGATAAGGCCGGCTTCATCAAGAGACAGCTGGTGGAAA
CCCGGCAGATCACAAAGCACGTGGCACAGATCCTGGACTCCCGGATGAACACTAAGTACGACGAGAATGA
CAAGCTGATCCGGGAAGTGAAAGTGATCACCCTGAAGTCCAAGCTGGTGTCCGATTTCCGGAAGGATTTC
CAGTTTTACAAAGTGCGCGAGATCAACAACTACCACCACGCCCACGACGCCTACCTGAACGCCGTCGTGG
GAACCGCCCTGATCAAAAAGTACCCTAAGCTGGAAAGCGAGTTCGTGTACGGCGACTACAAGGTGTACGA
CGTGCGGAAGATGATCGCCAAGAGCGAGCAGGAAATCGGCAAGGCTACCGCCAAGTACTTCTTCTACAGC
AACATCATGAACTTTTTCAAGACCGAGATTACCCTGGCCAACGGCGAGATCCGGAAGCGGCCTCTGATCG
AGACAAACGGCGAAACCGGGGAGATCGTGTGGGATAAGGGCCGGGATTTTGCCACCGTGCGGAAAGTGCT
GAGCATGCCCCAAGTGAATATCGTGAAAAAGACCGAGGTGCAGACAGGCGGCTTCAGCAAAGAGTCTATC
CTGCCCAAGAGGAACAGCGATAAGCTGATCGCCAGAAAGAAGGACTGGGACCCTAAGAAGTACGGCGGCT
TCGACAGCCCCACCGTGGCCTATTCTGTGCTGGTGGTGGCCAAAGTGGAAAAGGGCAAGTCCAAGAAACT
GAAGAGTGTGAAAGAGCTGCTGGGGATCACCATCATGGAAAGAAGCAGCTTCGAGAAGAATCCCATCGAC
TTTCTGGAAGCCAAGGGCTACAAAGAAGTGAAAAAGGACCTGATCATCAAGCTGCCTAAGTACTCCCTGT
TCGAGCTGGAAAACGGCCGGAAGAGAATGCTGGCCTCTGCCGGCGAACTGCAGAAGGGAAACGAACTGGC
CCTGCCCTCCAAATATGTGAACTTCCTGTACCTGGCCAGCCACTATGAGAAGCTGAAGGGCTCCCCCGAG
GATAATGAGCAGAAACAGCTGTTTGTGGAACAGCACAAGCACTACCTGGACGAGATCATCGAGCAGATCA
GCGAGTTCTCCAAGAGAGTGATCCTGGCCGACGCTAATCTGGACAAAGTGCTGTCCGCCTACAACAAGCA
CCGGGATAAGCCCATCAGAGAGCAGGCCGAGAATATCATCCACCTGTTTACCCTGACCAATCTGGGAGCC
CCTGCCGCCTTCAAGTACTTTGACACCACCATCGACCGGAAGAGGTACACCAGCACCAAAGAGGTGCTGG
ACGCCACCCTGATCCACCAGAGCATCACCGGCCTGTACGAGACACGGATCGACCTGTCTCAGCTGGGAGG
CGACAAGCGACCTGCCGCCACAAAGAAGGCTGGACAGGCTAAGAAGAAGAAAGATTACAAAGACGATGAC
GATAAGGGATCCGGCGCAACAAACTTCTCTCTGCTGAAACAAGCCGGAGATGTCGAAGAGAATCCTGGAC
CGACCGAGTACAAGCCCACGGTGCGCCTCGCCACCCGCGACGACGTCCCCAGGGCCGTACGCACCCTCGC
CGCCGCGTTCGCCGACTACCCCGCCACGCGCCACACCGTCGATCCGGACCGCCACATCGAGCGGGTCACC
GAGCTGCAAGAACTCTTCCTCACGCGCGTCGGGCTCGACATCGGCAAGGTGTGGGTCGCGGACGACGGCG
CCGCGGTGGCGGTCTGGACCACGCCGGAGAGCGTCGAAGCGGGGGCGGTGTTCGCCGAGATCGGCCCGCG
CATGGCCGAGTTGAGCGGTTCCCGGCTGGCCGCGCAGCAACAGATGGAAGGCCTCCTGGCGCCGCACCGG
CCCAAGGAGCCCGCGTGGTTCCTGGCCACCGTCGGAGTCTCGCCCGACCACCAGGGCAAGGGTCTGGGCA
GCGCCGTCGTGCTCCCCGGAGTGGAGGCGGCCGAGCGCGCCGGGGTGCCCGCCTTCCTGGAGACCTCCGC
GCCCCGCAACCTCCCCTTCTACGAGCGGCTCGGCTTCACCGTCACCGCCGACGTCGAGGTGCCCGAAGGA
CCGCGCACCTGGTGCATGACCCGCAAGCCCGGTGCCTGAACGCGTTAAGTCGACAATCAACCTCTGGATT
ACAAAATTTGTGAAAGATTGACTGGTATTCTTAACTATGTTGCTCCTTTTACGCTATGTGGATACGCTGC
TTTAATGCCTTTGTATCATGCTATTGCTTCCCGTATGGCTTTCATTTTCTCCTCCTTGTATAAATCCTGG
TTGCTGTCTCTTTATGAGGAGTTGTGGCCCGTTGTCAGGCAACGTGGCGTGGTGTGCACTGTGTTTGCTG
ACGCAACCCCCACTGGTTGGGGCATTGCCACCACCTGTCAGCTCCTTTCCGGGACTTTCGCTTTCCCCCT
CCCTATTGCCACGGCGGAACTCATCGCCGCCTGCCTTGCCCGCTGCTGGACAGGGGCTCGGCTGTTGGGC
ACTGACAATTCCGTGGTGTTGTCGGGGAAATCATCGTCCTTTCCTTGGCTGCTCGCCTGTGTTGCCACCT
GGATTCTGCGCGGGACGTCCTTCTGCTACGTCCCTTCGGCCCTCAATCCAGCGGACCTTCCTTCCCGCGG
CCTGCTGCCGGCTCTGCGGCCTCTTCCGCGTCTTCGCCTTCGCCCTCAGACGAGTCGGATCTCCCTTTGG
GCCGCCTCCCCGCGTCGACTTTAAGACCAATGACTTACAAGGCAGCTGTAGATCTTAGCCACTTTTTAAA
AGAAAAGGGGGGACTGGAAGGGCTAATTCACTCCCAACGAAGACAAGATCTGCTTTTTGCTTGTACTGGG
TCTCTCTGGTTAGACCAGATCTGAGCCTGGGAGCTCTCTGGCTAACTAGGGAACCCACTGCTTAAGCCTC
AATAAAGCTTGCCTTGAGTGCTTCAAGTAGTGTGTGCCCGTCTGTTGTGTGACTCTGGTAACTAGAGATC
CCTCAGACCCTTTTAGTCAGTGTGGAAAATCTCTAGCAGGGCCCGTTTAAACCCGCTGATCAGCCTCGAC
TGTGCCTTCTAGTTGCCAGCCATCTGTTGTTTGCCCCTCCCCCGTGCCTTCCTTGACCCTGGAAGGTGCC
ACTCCCACTGTCCTTTCCTAATAAAATGAGGAAATTGCATCGCATTGTCTGAGTAGGTGTCATTCTATTC
TGGGGGGTGGGGTGGGGCAGGACAGCAAGGGGGAGGATTGGGAAGACAATAGCAGGCATGCTGGGGATGC
GGTGGGCTCTATGGCTTCTGAGGCGGAAAGAACCAGCTGGGGCTCTAGGGGGTATCCCC
[124 nt withheld, positions 9300-9423]
C
[91 nt withheld, positions 9425-9515]
A
[49 nt withheld, positions 9517-9565]
CCTTTGACGTTGGAGTCCACGTTCTTT
[37 nt withheld, positions 9593-9629]
ACCCTATCTCGGTCTATTCTTTTGATTTATAAGGGATTTTGCCGATTTCGGCCTATTGGTTAAAAAATGA
GCTGATTTAACAAAAATTTAACGCGAATTAATTCTGTGGAATGTGTGTCAGTTAGGGTGTGGAAAGTCCC
CAGGCTCCCCAGCAGGCAGAAGTATGCAAAGCATGCATCTCAATTAGTCAGCAACCAGGTGTGGAAAGTC
CCCAGGCTCCCCAGCAGGCAGAAGTATGCAAAGCATGCATCTCAATTAGTCAGCAACCATAGTCCCGCCC
CTAACTCCGCCCATCCCGCCCCTAACTCCGCCCAGTTCCGCCCATTCTCCGCCCCATGGCTGACTAATTT
TTTTTATTTATGCAGAGGCCGAGGCCGCCTCTGCCTCTGAGCTATTCCAGAAGTAGTGAGGAGGCTTTTT
TGGAGGCCTAGGCTTTTGCAAAAAGCTCCCGGGAGCTTGTATATCCATTTTCGGATCTGATCAGCACGTG
TTGACAATTAATCATCGGCATAGTATATCGGCATAGTATAATACGACAAGGTGAGGAACTAAACCATGGC
CAAGTTGACCAGTGCCGTTCCGGTGCTCACCGCGCGCGACGTCGCCGGAGCGGTCGAGTTCTGGACCGAC
CGGCTCGGGTTCTCCCGGGACTTCGTGGAGGACGACTTCGCCGGTGTGGTCCGGGACGACGTGACCCTGT
TCATCAGCGCGGTCCAGGACCAGGTGGTGCCGGACAACACCCTGGCCTGGGTGTGGGTGCGCGGCCTGGA
CGAGCTGTACGCCGAGTGGTCGGAGGTCGTGTCCACGAACTTCCGGGACGCCTCCGGGCCGGCCATGACC
GAGATCGGCGAGCAGCCGTGGGGGCGGGAGTTCGCCCTGCGCGACCCGGCCGGCAACTGCGTGCACTTCG
TGGCCGAGGAGCAGGACTGACACGTGCTACGAGATTTCGATTCCACCGCCGCCTTCTATGAAAGGTTGGG
CTTCGGAATCGTTTTCCGGGACGCCGGCTGGATGATCCTCCAGCGCGGGGATCTCATGCTGGAGTTCTTC
GCCCACCCCAACTTGTTTATTGCAGCTTATAATGGTTACAAATAAAGCAATAGCATCACAAATTTCACAA
ATAAAGCATTTTTTTCACTGCATTCTAGTTGTGGTTTGTCCAAACTCATCAATGTATCTTATCATGTCTG
TATACCGTCGACCTCTAGCTAGAGCTTGGCGTAATCATGGTCATAGCTGTTTCCTGTGTGAAATTGTTAT
CCGCTCACAATTCCACACAACATACGAGCCGGAAGCATAAAGTGTAAAGCCTGGGGTGCCTAATGAGTGA
GCTAACTCACATTAATTGCGTTGCGCTCACTGCCCGCTTTCCAGTCGGGAAACCTGTCGTGCCAGCTGCA
TTAATGAATCGGCCAACGCGCGGGGAGAGGCGGTTTGCGTATTGGGCGCTCTTCCGCTTCCTCGCTCACT
GACTCGCTGCGCTCGGTCGTTCGGCTGCGGCGAGCGGTATCAGCTCACTCAAAGGCGGTAATACGGTTAT
CCACAGAATCAGGGGATAACGCAGGAAAGAACATGTGAGCAAAAGGCCAGCAAAAGGCCAGGAACCGTAA
AAAGGCCGCGTTGCTGGCGTTTTTCCATAGGCTCCGCCCCCCTGACGAGCATCACAAAAATCGACGCTCA
AGTCAGAGGTGGCGAAACCCGACAGGACTATAAAGATACCAGGCGTTTCCCCCTGGAAGCTCCCTCGTGC
GCTCTCCTGTTCCGACCCTGCCGCTTACCGGATACCTGTCCGCCTTTCTCCCTTCGGGAAGCGTGGCGCT
TTCTCATAGCTCACGCTGTAGGTATCTCAGTTCGGTGTAGGTCGTTCGCTCCAAGCTGGGCTGTGTGCAC
GAACCCCCCGTTCAGCCCGACCGCTGCGCCTTATCCGGTAACTATCGTCTTGAGTCCAACCCGGTAAGAC
ACGACTTATCGCCACTGGCAGCAGCCACTGGTAACAGGATTAGCAGAGCGAGGTATGTAGGCGGTGCTAC
AGAGTTCTTGAAGTGGTGGCCTAACTACGGCTACACTAGAAGAACAGTATTTGGTATCTGCGCTCTGCTG
AAGCCAGTTACCTTCGGAAAAAGAGTTGGTAGCTCTTGATCCGGCAAACAAACCACCGCTGGTAGCGGTG
GTTTTTTTGTTTGCAAGCAGCAGATTACGCGCAGAAAAAAAGGATCTCAAGAAGATCCTTTGATCTTTTC
TACGGGGTCTGACGCTCAGTGGAACGAAAACTCACGTTAAGGGATTTTGGTCATGAGATTATCAAAAAGG
ATCTTCACCTAGATCCTTTTAAATTAAAAATGAAGTTTTAAATCAATCTAAAGTATATATGAGTAAACTT
GGTCTGACAGTTACCAATGCTTAATCAGTGAGGCACCTATCTCAGCGATCTGTCTATTTCGTTCATCCAT
AGTTGCCTGACTCCCCGTCGTGTAGATAACTACGATACGGGAGGGCTTACCATCTGGCCCCAGTGCTGCA
ATGATACCGCGAGACCCACGCTCACCGGCTCCAGATTTATCAGCAATAAACCAGCCAGCCGGAAGGGCCG
AGCGCAGAAGTGGTCCTGCAACTTTATCCGCCTCCATCCAGTCTATTAATTGTTGCCGGGAAGCTAGAGT
AAGTAGTTCGCCAGTTAATAGTTTGCGCAACGTTGTTGCCATTGCTACAGGCATCGTGGTGTCACGCTCG
TCGTTTGGTATGGCTTCATTCAGCTCCGGTTCCCAACGATCAAGGCGAGTTACATGATCCCCCATGTTGT
GCAAAAAAGCGGTTAGCTCCTTCGGTCCTCCGATCGTTGTCAGAAGTAAGTTGGCCGCAGTGTTATCACT
CATGGTTATGGCAGCACTGCATAATTCTCTTACTGTCATGCCATCCGTAAGATGCTTTTCTGTGACTGGT
GAGTACTCAACCAAGTCATTCTGAGAATAGTGTATGCGGCGACCGAGTTGCTCTTGCCCGGCGTCAATAC
GGGATAATACCGCGCCACATAGCAGAACTTTAAAAGTGCTCATCATTGGAAAACGTTCTTCGGGGCGAAA
ACTCTCAAGGATCTTACCGCTGTTGAGATCCAGTTCGATGTAACCCACTCGTGCACCCAACTGATCTTCA
GCATCTTTTACTTTCACCAGCGTTTCTGGGTGAGCAAAAACAGGAAGGCAAAATGCCGCAAAAAAGGGAA
TAAGGGCGACACGGAAATGTTGAATACTCATACTCTTCCTTTTTCAATATTATTGAAGCATTTATCAGGG
TTATTGTCTCATGAGCGGATACATATTTGAATGTATTTAGAAAAATAAACAAATAGGGGTTCCGCGCACA
TTTCCCCGAAAAGTGCCACCTGAC
